Addgene plasmid #141082: SEP-Nanoluc-cyOFP1
Purpose: prototype of the bioluminescent reporter pHLuc, for detecting extracellular pH changes in tumor acidosis
Depositing lab: Jeak Ling Ding. Depositing organization: National University of Singapore. Publication: pHLuc, a Ratiometric Luminescent Reporter for in vivo Monitoring of Tumor Acidosis. Ong TT, Ang Z, Verma R, Koean R, Tam JKC, Ding JL. Front Bioeng Biotechnol. 2020 May 8;8:412. doi: 10.3389/fbioe.2020.00412. eCollection 2020. PubMed 32457886.
Backbone
  Vector backbone: pCDH-EF1-MCS-T2A-Puro
  Backbone manufacturer: System Biosciences (SBI)
  Backbone size w/o insert (bp): 7068
  Total vector size (bp): 9207
  Vector type: Lentiviral
  Selectable markers: Puromycin
Growth in bacteria
  Bacterial resistance: Ampicillin, 100 μg/mL
  Growth temperature: 37°C
  Growth strain: NEB Stable
  Copy number: Unknown
Gene/Insert
  Gene/Insert name: SEP-Nanoluc-cyOFP1
  Species: H. sapiens (human), M. musculus (mouse)
  Insert size (bp): 2139
  Mutation: Deletion of amino acids DISGG from positions 673 till 677 (Please see Depositor comments)
  Promoter: EF1α
  Cloning method: Unknown
  Sequencing primers: 5′ EF1 Forward (CTCCACGCTTTGCCTGACCCTGCTT); 3′ T2A Reverse (CGTCACCGCATGTTAGAAGACTTCCTCTGC)
Terms and licenses: Academic/Nonprofit Terms; Industry Terms: Not Available to Industry
Depositor comments: Depositor confirmed that this deletion does not affect the fluorescent expression of cyOFP1.
How to cite: SEP-Nanoluc-cyOFP1 was a gift from Jeak Ling Ding (Addgene plasmid # 141082 ; http://n2t.net/addgene:141082 ; RRID:Addgene_141082)
