[The description below was written by a language model from this plasmid's Addgene catalogue record and pLannotate feature annotations shown in this document.]
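Description:
SEP-Nanoluc-cyOFP1 is a third-generation-style HIV-1 lentiviral transfer plasmid built on the pCDH-EF1-MCS-T2A-Puro backbone. It is propagated in E. coli through a high-copy ColE1/pUC origin with ampicillin selection. The viral portion carries an RSV promoter fused to a truncated 5' LTR, the Ψ packaging signal with a gag fragment, the RRE for Rev-dependent export of the genomic RNA, and the cPPT/CTS. Downstream lie a WPRE to boost transcript expression, a truncated 3' LTR, and an SV40 polyadenylation signal and origin.

The payload is driven by the EF1α core promoter, which here is followed by an HTLV-1 LTR fragment. It encodes a single fusion protein: an N-terminal fragment matching mouse acrosin, probably a secretion signal, then the pH-sensitive GFP variant superecliptic pHluorin (annotated as ecliptic pHluorin), the Oplophorus-derived luciferase NanoLuc, the long-Stokes-shift orange fluorescent protein CyOFP1, and a C-terminal mouse Thy1 fragment, which plausibly directs GPI anchoring at the cell surface. This layout fits display of the sensor on the outer face of the membrane, although the record does not spell out the role of either flanking fragment. According to the backbone design, the fusion is linked by a T2A peptide to puromycin N-acetyltransferase, so transduced mammalian cells can be selected with puromycin. The T2A itself is not annotated in the feature table.

The record describes the construct as a prototype of pHLuc, a ratiometric bioluminescent reporter for detecting extracellular pH changes in tumor acidosis. A five-residue deletion is noted in the insert, and the depositor states that it does not affect CyOFP1 fluorescence. The sequenced record is slightly shorter than the listed total vector size.
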