Features (pLannotate 1.2.2; 30 found; start..end, strand, type, name):
     70..669     +  CDS            PuroR: puromycin N-acetyltransferase; pac from Streptomyces alboniger; confers resistance to puromycin
    682..1270    +  misc_feature   WPRE: woodchuck hepatitis virus posttranscriptional regulatory element
   1265..1372    +  CDS            nef (fragment): NEF_SIVS4 - Experimental evidence at protein level: Swiss-Prot protein existence level 1. Interferes with TCR signaling from the cell membrane. Interacts with CD247/TCRZ (TCR zeta chain) and exert potent down- regulation of cell surface TCR/CD3 complexes. From Simian immunodeficiency virus (isolate F236/smH4) (SIV-sm) (Simian immunodeficiency virus sooty mangabey monkey).
   1397..1577    +  LTR            5' LTR (truncated): truncated 5' long terminal repeat (LTR) from HIV-1
   1649..1770    +  polyA_signal   SV40 poly(A) signal: SV40 polyadenylation signal
   1789..1924    +  rep_origin     SV40 ori: SV40 origin of replication
   1981..1997    -  protein_bind   lac operator: The lac repressor binds to the lac operator to inhibit transcription in E. coli. This inhibition can be relieved by adding lactose or isopropyl-β-D-thiogalactopyranoside (IPTG). lac repressor encoded by lacI
   2005..2035    -  promoter       lac promoter: promoter for the E. coli lac operon
   2050..2071    -  protein_bind   CAP binding site: CAP binding activates transcription in the presence of cAMP. E. coli catabolite activator protein
   2084..2176    -  CDS            lacI (fragment): lac repressor; lacI; The lac repressor binds to the lac operator to inhibit transcription in E. coli. This inhibition can be relieved by adding lactose or isopropyl-β-D-thiogalactopyranoside (IPTG).
   2359..2947    -  rep_origin     ori: high-copy-number ColE1/pMB1/pBR322/pUC origin of replication
   3118..3978    -  CDS            AmpR: β-lactamase; bla; confers resistance to ampicillin, carbenicillin, and related antibiotics
   3979..4083    -  promoter       AmpR promoter: bla
   4178..4213    +  CDS            rop (fragment): Rop protein, which maintains plasmids at low copy number; rop
   4315..4414    +  misc_feature   bom (fragment): basis of mobility region from pBR322
   4420..4574    -  CDS            lacZα (fragment): LacZα fragment of β-galactosidase; lacZ fragment
   4588..4814    +  promoter       RSV promoter: Rous sarcoma virus enhancer/promoter
   4815..4995    +  LTR            5' LTR (truncated): truncated 5' long terminal repeat (LTR) from HIV-1
   5042..5167    +  misc_feature   HIV-1 Ψ: packaging signal of human immunodeficiency virus type 1
   5151..5489    +  CDS            HIV-1 gag (fragment): gag protein from human immunodeficiency virus 1; gag
   5660..5893    +  misc_feature   RRE: The Rev response element (RRE) of HIV-1 allows for Rev-dependent mRNA export from the nucleus to the cytoplasm.
   6270..6370    +  CDS            Rev (fragment): human immunodeficiency virus 1 (HIV-1) Rev protein; rev; enhances nuclear export of unspliced and incompletely spliced viral mRNAs
   6389..6505    +  misc_feature   cPPT/CTS: central polypurine tract and central termination sequence of HIV-1
   6548..6759    +  promoter       EF-1α core promoter: core promoter for human elongation factor EF-1α
   6772..7040    +  LTR            5' LTR (truncated): truncated 5' long terminal repeat (LTR) from human T-cell leukemia virus (HTLV) type 1
   7070..7141    +  CDS            Acr (fragment): ACRO_MOUSE - Experimental evidence at protein level: Swiss-Prot protein existence level 1. Acrosin is the major protease of mammalian spermatozoa. It is a serine protease of trypsin-like cleavage specificity, it is synthesized in a zymogen form, proacrosin and stored in the acrosome. From Mus musculus (Mouse).
   7160..7870    +  CDS            pHluorin, ecliptic: pHluorin, ecliptic is a multistate long stokes shift fluorescent protein published in 1998, derived from Aequorea victoria.
   7889..8395    +  CDS            LUCI_OPLGR (fragment): Experimental evidence at protein level: Swiss-Prot protein existence level 1. Catalytic subunit of oplophorus-luciferin 2-monooxygenase. Oxidoreductase that converts coelenterazine (the oplophorus luciferin) to coelenteramide under emission of blue light with a maximum at 454 nm. Is also active with bisdeoxycoelenterazine. From Oplophorus gracilirostris (Luminous shrimp).
   8402..9085    +  CDS            CyOFP1: CyOFP1 is a basic (constitutively fluorescent) long stokes shift fluorescent protein published in 2016, derived from Entacmaea quadricolor. It is reported to be a very rapidly-maturing monomer with moderate acid sensitivity.
   9098..9190    +  CDS            Thy1 (fragment): THY1_MOUSE - Also known as Thy-1. Experimental evidence at protein level: Swiss-Prot protein existence level 1. May play a role in cell-cell or cell-ligand interactions during synaptogenesis and other events in the brain. From Mus musculus (Mouse).
>Addgene plasmid #141082 | SEP-Nanoluc-cyOFP1 | addgene full sequence | sequence record 296810 | Addgene NGS Result
GCGGCCGCTGAGGGCAGAGGAAGTCTTCTAACATGCGGTGACGTGGAGGAGAATCCCGGCCCTTCCGGGA
TGACCGAGTACAAGCCCACGGTGCGCCTCGCCACCCGCGACGACGTCCCCAGGGCCGTACGCACCCTCGC
CGCCGCGTTCGCCGACTACCCCGCCACGCGCCACACCGTCGATCCGGACCGCCACATCGAGCGGGTCACC
GAGCTGCAAGAACTCTTCCTCACGCGCGTCGGGCTCGACATCGGCAAGGTGTGGGTCGCGGACGACGGCG
CCGCGGTGGCGGTCTGGACCACGCCGGAGAGCGTCGAAGCGGGGGCGGTGTTCGCCGAGATCGGCCCGCG
CATGGCCGAGTTGAGCGGTTCCCGGCTGGCCGCGCAGCAACAGATGGAAGGCCTCCTGGCGCCGCACCGG
CCCAAGGAGCCCGCGTGGTTCCTGGCCACCGTCGGCGTCTCGCCCGACCACCAGGGCAAGGGTCTGGGCA
GCGCCGTCGTGCTCCCCGGAGTGGAGGCGGCCGAGCGCGCCGGGGTGCCCGCCTTCCTGGAGACCTCCGC
GCCCCGCAACCTCCCCTTCTACGAGCGGCTCGGCTTCACCGTCACCGCCGACGTCGAGGTGCCCGAAGGA
CCGCGCACCTGGTGCATGACCCGCAAGCCCGGTGCCTGAATCTAGGTCGACAATCAACCTCTGGATTACA
AAATTTGTGAAAGATTGACTGGTATTCTTAACTATGTTGCTCCTTTTACGCTATGTGGATACGCTGCTTT
AATGCCTTTGTATCATGCTATTGCTTCCCGTATGGCTTTCATTTTCTCCTCCTTGTATAAATCCTGGTTG
CTGTCTCTTTATGAGGAGTTGTGGCCCGTTGTCAGGCAACGTGGCGTGGTGTGCACTGTGTTTGCTGACG
CAACCCCCACTGGTTGGGGCATTGCCACCACCTGTCAGCTCCTTTCCGGGACTTTCGCTTTCCCCCTCCC
TATTGCCACGGCGGAACTCATCGCCGCCTGCCTTGCCCGCTGCTGGACAGGGGCTCGGCTGTTGGGCACT
GACAATTCCGTGGTGTTGTCGGGGAAATCATCGTCCTTTCCTTGGCTGCTCGCCTGTGTTGCCACCTGGA
TTCTGCGCGGGACGTCCTTCTGCTACGTCCCTTCGGCCCTCAATCCAGCGGACCTTCCTTCCCGCGGCCT
GCTGCCGGCTCTGCGGCCTCTTCCGCGTCTTCGCCTTCGCCCTCAGACGAGTCGGATCTCCCTTTGGGCC
GCCTCCCCGCCTGGTACCTTTAAGACCAATGACTTACAAGGCAGCTGTAGATCTTAGCCACTTTTTAAAA
GAAAAGGGGGGACTGGAAGGGCTAATTCACTCCCAACGAAGATAAGATCTGCTTTTTGCTTGTACTGGGT
CTCTCTGGTTAGACCAGATCTGAGCCTGGGAGCTCTCTGGCTAACTAGGGAACCCACTGCTTAAGCCTCA
ATAAAGCTTGCCTTGAGTGCTTCAAGTAGTGTGTGCCCGTCTGTTGTGTGACTCTGGTAACTAGAGATCC
CTCAGACCCTTTTAGTCAGTGTGGAAAATCTCTAGCAGTAGTAGTTCATGTCATCTTATTATTCAGTATT
TATAACTTGCAAAGAAATGAATATCAGAGAGTGAGAGGAACTTGTTTATTGCAGCTTATAATGGTTACAA
ATAAAGCAATAGCATCACAAATTTCACAAATAAAGCATTTTTTTCACTGCATTCTAGTTGTGGTTTGTCC
AAACTCATCAATGTATCTTATCATGTCTGGCTCTAGCTATCCCGCCCCTAACTCCGCCCAGTTCCGCCCA
TTCTCCGCCCCATGGCTGACTAATTTTTTTTATTTATGCAGAGGCCGAGGCCGCCTCGGCCTCTGAGCTA
TTCCAGAAGTAGTGAGGAGGCTTTTTTGGAGGCCTAGACTTTTGCAGAGACCAAATTCGTAATCATGTCA
TAGCTGTTTCCTGTGTGAAATTGTTATCCGCTCACAATTCCACACAACATACGAGCCGGAAGCATAAAGT
GTAAAGCCTGGGGTGCCTAATGAGTGAGCTAACTCACATTAATTGCGTTGCGCTCACTGCCCGCTTTCCA
GTCGGGAAACCTGTCGTGCCAGCTGCATTAATGAATCGGCCAACGCGCGGGGAGAGGCGGTTTGCGTATT
GGGCGCTCTTCCGCTTCCTCGCTCACTGACTCGCTGCGCTCGGTCGTTCGGCTGCGGCGAGCGGTATCAG
CTCACTCAAAGGCGGTAATACGGTTATCCACAGAATCAGGGGATAACGCAGGAAAGAACATGTGAGCAAA
AGGCCAGCAAAAGGCCAGGAACCGTAAAAAGGCCGCGTTGCTGGCGTTTTTCCATAGGCTCCGCCCCCCT
GACGAGCATCACAAAAATCGACGCTCAAGTCAGAGGTGGCGAAACCCGACAGGACTATAAAGATACCAGG
CGTTTCCCCCTGGAAGCTCCCTCGTGCGCTCTCCTGTTCCGACCCTGCCGCTTACCGGATACCTGTCCGC
CTTTCTCCCTTCGGGAAGCGTGGCGCTTTCTCATAGCTCACGCTGTAGGTATCTCAGTTCGGTGTAGGTC
GTTCGCTCCAAGCTGGGCTGTGTGCACGAACCCCCCGTTCAGCCCGACCGCTGCGCCTTATCCGGTAACT
ATCGTCTTGAGTCCAACCCGGTAAGACACGACTTATCGCCACTGGCAGCAGCCACTGGTAACAGGATTAG
CAGAGCGAGGTATGTAGGCGGTGCTACAGAGTTCTTGAAGTGGTGGCCTAACTACGGCTACACTAGAAGA
ACAGTATTTGGTATCTGCGCTCTGCTGAAGCCAGTTACCTTCGGAAAAAGAGTTGGTAGCTCTTGATCCG
GCAAACAAACCACCGCTGGTAGCGGTGGTTTTTTTGTTTGCAAGCAGCAGATTACGCGCAGAAAAAAAGG
ATCTCAAGAAGATCCTTTGATCTTTTCTACGGGGTCTGACGCTCAGTGGAACGAAAACTCACGTTAAGGG
ATTTTGGTCATGAGATTATCAAAAAGGATCTTCACCTAGATCCTTTTAAATTAAAAATGAAGTTTTAAAT
CAATCTAAAGTATATATGAGTAAACTTGGTCTGACAGTTACCAATGCTTAATCAGTGAGGCACCTATCTC
AGCGATCTGTCTATTTCGTTCATCCATAGTTGCCTGACTCCCCGTCGTGTAGATAACTACGATACGGGAG
GGCTTACCATCTGGCCCCAGTGCTGCAATGATACCGCGAGACCCACGCTCACCGGCTCCAGATTTATCAG
CAATAAACCAGCCAGCCGGAAGGGCCGAGCGCAGAAGTGGTCCTGCAACTTTATCCGCCTCCATCCAGTC
TATTAATTGTTGCCGGGAAGCTAGAGTAAGTAGTTCGCCAGTTAATAGTTTGCGCAACGTTGTTGCCATT
GCTACAGGCATCGTGGTGTCACGCTCGTCGTTTGGTATGGCTTCATTCAGCTCCGGTTCCCAACGATCAA
GGCGAGTTACATGATCCCCCATGTTGTGCAAAAAAGCGGTTAGCTCCTTCGGTCCTCCGATCGTTGTCAG
AAGTAAGTTGGCCGCAGTGTTATCACTCATGGTTATGGCAGCACTGCATAATTCTCTTACTGTCATGCCA
TCCGTAAGATGCTTTTCTGTGACTGGTGAGTACTCAACCAAGTCATTCTGAGAATAGTGTATGCGGCGAC
CGAGTTGCTCTTGCCCGGCGTCAATACGGGATAATACCGCGCCACATAGCAGAACTTTAAAAGTGCTCAT
CATTGGAAAACGTTCTTCGGGGCGAAAACTCTCAAGGATCTTACCGCTGTTGAGATCCAGTTCGATGTAA
CCCACTCGTGCACCCAACTGATCTTCAGCATCTTTTACTTTCACCAGCGTTTCTGGGTGAGCAAAAACAG
GAAGGCAAAATGCCGCAAAAAAGGGAATAAGGGCGACACGGAAATGTTGAATACTCATACTCTTCCTTTT
TCAATATTATTGAAGCATTTATCAGGGTTATTGTCTCATGAGCGGATACATATTTGAATGTATTTAGAAA
AATAAACAAATAGGGGTTCCGCGCACATTTCCCCGAAAAGTGCCACCTGACGTCTAAGAAACCATTATTA
TCATGACATTAACCTATAAAAATAGGCGTATCACGAGGCCCTTTCGTCTCGCGCGTTTCGGTGATGACGG
TGAAAACCTCTGACACATGCAGCTCCCGGAGACGGTCACAGCTTGTCTGTAAGCGGATGCCGGGAGCAGA
CAAGCCCGTCAGGGCGCGTCAGCGGGTGTTGGCGGGTGTCGGGGCTGGCTTAACTATGCGGCATCAGAGC
AGATTGTACTGAGAGTGCACCATATGCGGTGTGAAATACCGCACAGATGCGTAAGGAGAAAATACCGCAT
CAGGCGCCATTCGCCATTCAGGCTGCGCAACTGTTGGGAAGGGCGATCGGTGCGGGCCTCTTCGCTATTA
CGCCAGCTGGCGAAAGGGGGATGTGCTGCAAGGCGATTAAGTTGGGTAACGCCAGGGTTTTCCCAGTCAC
GACGTTGTAAAACGACGGCCAGTGCCAAGCTGACGCGTGTAGTCTTATGCAATACTCTTGTAGTCTTGCA
ACATGGTAACGATGAGTTAGCAACATGCCTTACAAGGAGAGAAAAAGCACCGTGCATGCCGATTGGTGGA
AGTAAGGTGGTACGATCGTGCCTTATTAGGAAGGCAACAGACGGGTCTGACATGGATTGGACGAACCACT
GAATTGCCGCATTGCAGAGATATTGTATTTAAGTGCCTAGCTCGATACATAAACGGGTCTCTCTGGTTAG
ACCAGATCTGAGCCTGGGAGCTCTCTGGCTAACTAGGGAACCCACTGCTTAAGCCTCAATAAAGCTTGCC
TTGAGTGCTTCAAGTAGTGTGTGCCCGTCTGTTGTGTGACTCTGGTAACTAGAGATCCCTCAGACCCTTT
TAGTCAGTGTGGAAAATCTCTAGCAGTGGCGCCCGAACAGGGACTTGAAAGCGAAAGGGAAACCAGAGGA
GCTCTCTCGACGCAGGACTCGGCTTGCTGAAGCGCGCACGGCAAGAGGCGAGGGGCGGCGACTGGTGAGT
ACGCCAAAAATTTTGACTAGCGGAGGCTAGAAGGAGAGAGATGGGTGCGAGAGCGTCAGTATTAAGCGGG
GGAGAATTAGATCGCGATGGGAAAAAATTCGGTTAAGGCCAGGGGGAAAGAAAAAATATAAATTAAAACA
TATAGTATGGGCAAGCAGGGAGCTAGAACGATTCGCAGTTAATCCTGGCCTGTTAGAAACATCAGAAGGC
TGTAGACAAATACTGGGACAGCTACAACCATCCCTTCAGACAGGATCAGAAGAACTTAGATCATTATATA
ATACAGTAGCAACCCTCTATTGTGTGCATCAAAGGATAGAGATAAAAGACACCAAGGAAGCTTTAGACAA
GATAGAGGAAGAGCAAAACAAAAGTAAGACCACCGCACAGCAAGCGGCCACTGATCTTCAGACCTGGAGG
AGGAGATATGAGGGACAATTGGAGAAGTGAATTATATAAATATAAAGTAGTAAAAATTGAACCATTAGGA
GTAGCACCCACCAAGGCAAAGAGAAGAGTGGTGCAGAGAGAAAAAAGAGCAGTGGGAATAGGAGCTTTGT
TCCTTGGGTTCTTGGGAGCAGCAGGAAGCACTATGGGCGCAGCGTCAATGACGCTGACGGTACAGGCCAG
ACAATTATTGTCTGGTATAGTGCAGCAGCAGAACAATTTGCTGAGGGCTATTGAGGCGCAACAGCATCTG
TTGCAACTCACAGTCTGGGGCATCAAGCAGCTCCAGGCAAGAATCCTGGCTGTGGAAAGATACCTAAAGG
ATCAACAGCTCCTGGGGATTTGGGGTTGCTCTGGAAAACTCATTTGCACCACTGCTGTGCCTTGGAATGC
TAGTTGGAGTAATAAATCTCTGGAACAGATTTGGAATCACACGACCTGGATGGAGTGGGACAGAGAAATT
AACAATTACACAAGCTTAATACACTCCTTAATTGAAGAATCGCAAAACCAGCAAGAAAAGAATGAACAAG
AATTATTGGAATTAGATAAATGGGCAAGTTTGTGGAATTGGTTTAACATAACAAATTGGCTGTGGTATAT
AAAATTATTCATAATGATAGTAGGAGGCTTGGTAGGTTTAAGAATAGTTTTTGCTGTACTTTCTATAGTG
AATAGAGTTAGGCAGGGATATTCACCATTATCGTTTCAGACCCACCTCCCAACCCCGAGGGGACCCGACA
GGCCCGAAGGAATAGAAGAAGAAGGTGGAGAGAGAGACAGAGACAGATCCATTCGATTAGTGAACGGATC
TCGACGGTATCGGTTAACTTTTAAAAGAAAAGGGGGGATTGGGGGGTACAGTGCAGGGGAAAGAATAGTA
GACATAATAGCAACAGACATACAAACTAAAGAATTACAAAAACAAATTACAAAATTCAAAATTTTATCGA
TACTAGTGGATCTGCGATCGCTCCGGTGCCCGTCAGTGGGCAGAGCGCACATCGCCCACAGTCCCCGAGA
AGTTGGGGGGAGGGGTCGGCAATTGAACGGGTGCCTAGAGAAGGTGGCGCGGGGTAAACTGGGAAAGTGA
TGTCGTGTACTGGCTCCGCCTTTTTCCCGAGGGTGGGGGAGAACCGTATATAAGTGCAGTAGTCGCCGTG
AACGTTCTTTTTCGCAACGGGTTTGCCGCCAGAACACAGCTGAAGCTTCGAGGGGCTCGCATCTCTCCTT
CACGCGCCCGCCGCCCTACCTGAGGCCGCCATCCACGCCGGTTGAGTCGCGTTCTGCCGCCTCCCGCCTG
TGGTGCCTCCTGAACTGCGTCCGCCGTCTAGGTAAGTTTAAAGCTCAGGTCGAGACCGGGCCTTTGTCCG
GCGCTCCCTTGGAGCCTACCTAGACTCAGCCGGCTCTCCACGCTTTGCCTGACCCTGCTTGCTCAACTCT
ACGTCTTTGTTTCGTTTTCTGTTCTGCGCCGTTACAGATCCAAGCTGTGACCGGCGCCTACTCTAGAGCA
TGGTTGAGATGTTGCCAACCGTAGCTGTGCTCGTTTTGGCTGTCAGCGTAGTCGCTAAAGATAATACAAC
ACTTCAGGAGTTCGCAACATCTAAGGGAGAAGAGTTGTTTACTGGCGTAGTACCCATTCTTGTGGAACTT
GACGGCGATGTTAATGGTCATAAGTTCTCTGTGTCTGGTGAGGGCGAGGGGGATGCTACATATGGTAAAT
TGACCCTCAAATTTATTTGTACAACCGGGAAGCTCCCTGTACCCTGGCCTACTCTCGTGACCACCCTCAC
CTACGGGGTACAATGTTTTTCCAGATACCCCGATCACATGAAGCGCCACGATTTCTTCAAAAGTGCCATG
CCCGAGGGTTACGTCCAGGAACGCACAATATTTTTCAAGGATGATGGAAATTACAAAACCCGCGCCGAGG
TTAAGTTCGAGGGGGATACCCTCGTTAACCGGATTGAACTGAAGGGTATCGACTTTAAGGAGGACGGTAA
TATATTGGGGCATAAATTGGAATACAACTATAACGACCACCAGGTGTATATCATGGCCGATAAACAGAAG
AACGGCATCAAAGCAAACTTTAAAATTAGGCATAACATAGAGGATGGTGGCGTTCAGCTTGCTGATCACT
ATCAACAGAATACCCCTATAGGTGATGGACCCGTGCTCCTCCCAGATAACCATTACTTGTTTACAACTTC
TACACTCTCTAAGGACCCCAACGAAAAGAGAGACCACATGGTGCTCTTGGAGTTCGTAACTGCCGCCGGA
ATTACACATGGTATGGACGAGCTCTACAAGGATATTTCCGGGGGGGTCTTTACACTTGAAGATTTCGTCG
GGGATTGGAGACAAACTGCCGGTTATAATCTTGATCAGGTGCTTGAGCAAGGGGGGGTGAGCTCCCTTTT
TCAAAACCTGGGTGTATCTGTCACCCCTATCCAAAGGATTGTGCTTAGCGGTGAAAATGGTCTCAAAATC
GACATCCACGTGATCATCCCATACGAGGGTCTTAGTGGAGATCAGATGGGGCAGATAGAGAAGATTTTCA
AAGTTGTTTACCCTGTCGACGACCACCATTTCAAAGTAATTCTGCACTACGGAACCCTCGTCATAGACGG
GGTCACACCCAACATGATAGATTACTTTGGGCGACCCTATGAAGGGATAGCAGTATTCGACGGCAAAAAG
ATAACCGTGACAGGCACCCTGTGGAATGGAAACAAAATTATAGATGAGCGCCTGATCAACCCTGACGGTT
CTTTGTTGTTCAGGGTTACAATCAATGGTGTCACAGGCTGGAGGCTCTGTGAGCGCATCCTGGCTAGGCA
CGAACTTATCAAGGAGAACATGAGAAGCAAGCTGTATCTCGAAGGCTCTGTAAATGGGCATCAATTTAAG
TGTACACATGAGGGAGAGGGAAAACCATACGAAGGTAAACAGACAAATAGGATTAAAGTAGTTGAGGGGG
GACCTCTCCCCTTCGCCTTCGACATTCTTGCTACCCATTTTATGTACGGGTCAAAGGTTTTCATTAAATA
CCCTGCTGACCTGCCAGATTATTTTAAGCAAAGCTTCCCAGAGGGTTTTACATGGGAGAGAGTTATGGTA
TTTGAAGATGGCGGCGTCCTTACCGCCACCCAGGACACCTCCCTTCAGGATGGTGAACTGATATATAATG
TGAAGGTACGCGGCGTAAACTTTCCAGCTAATGGCCCAGTCATGCAAAAGAAGACACTGGGCTGGGAGCC
ATCCACAGAGACAATGTATCCAGCCGACGGTGGATTGGAGGGGCGATGCGATAAGGCTCTCAAACTGGTG
GGTGGTGGCCATTTGCACGTTAATTTCAAGACCACATACAAAAGTAAAAAACCAGTCAAGATGCCAGGCG
TTCACTACGTGGACCGCAGGTTGGAGAGGATCAAGGAAGCAGACAACGAAACATACGTAGAGCAATACGA
GCATGCCGTAGCTCGCTACAGCAACCTGGGTGGGGGCATGGACGAACTTTACAAGCAGTTGGAGAATGGG
GGGATCTCCCTCTTGGTGCAAAATACATCATGGATGTTGCTTCTTCTTCTTAGCTTGAGCCTCTTGCAGG
CATTGGATTTCATCAGTCTC
